Addgene plasmid #15971: p404CYC1
Depositing lab: Nicolas Buchler & Fred Cross. Depositing organization: Rockefeller University.
Backbone
  Vector backbone: pRS404
  Backbone manufacturer: Sikorski & Hieter, Genetics 122:19-27 (1989)
  Backbone size w/o insert (bp): 4173
  Vector type: Bacterial Expression, Yeast Expression
  Selectable markers: TRP1
Growth in bacteria
  Bacterial resistance: Ampicillin, 100 μg/mL
  Growth temperature: 37°C
  Growth strain: DH5alpha
  Copy number: High Copy
Gene/Insert
  Gene/Insert name: CYC1 promoter + polylinker + CYC1 terminator (alt names: truncated CYC1 promoter; Cytochrome c, isoform 1)
  Species: S. cerevisiae (budding yeast)
  Insert size (bp): 616
  Mutation: CYC1 promoter is between SacI and XbaI restriction sites.
  Entrez Gene: CYC1 (a.k.a. YJR048W)
  Cloning method: Restriction Enzyme; 5′ cloning site SacI (not destroyed); 3′ cloning site KpnI (not destroyed)
  Sequencing primers: 5′ M13 Reverse
Resource information
  A portion of this plasmid was derived from a plasmid made by: Plasmid was made by Ben Timney (Rockefeller University). Insert was cut from Mumberg plasmid p413CYC1, which was obtained from ATCC.
Terms and licenses: Academic/Nonprofit Terms; Industry Terms: Not Available to Industry
Depositor comments: Mumberg D, Muller R, Funk M. Gene 156:119-22 (1995).
How to cite: p404CYC1 was a gift from Nicolas Buchler & Fred Cross (Addgene plasmid # 15971 ; http://n2t.net/addgene:15971 ; RRID:Addgene_15971)
