[The description below was written by a language model from this plasmid's Addgene catalogue record and pLannotate feature annotations shown in this document.]
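Description:
p404CYC1 is a yeast integrating expression vector built on the pRS404 backbone, carrying an empty expression cassette made of a truncated S. cerevisiae CYC1 (cytochrome c, isoform 1) promoter, a polylinker and the CYC1 terminator. The roughly 0.6 kb cassette was excised from the centromeric plasmid p413CYC1 of the Mumberg expression vector series and placed between the SacI and KpnI sites of pRS404, both of which are retained; the promoter itself lies between SacI and XbaI. The full depositor sequence is 4,788 nt. The feature table shows no yeast replication origin or centromere, consistent with the pRS40x integrating design, in which the plasmid is maintained in yeast only after recombination into the genome, with transformants selected by tryptophan prototrophy through the TRP1 marker and its native promoter.

In E. coli the plasmid is propagated at high copy from a ColE1/pUC-type origin with ampicillin selection from the β-lactamase gene, and an f1 origin allows single-stranded DNA production. The cassette sits within the pBluescript-derived cloning region, flanked by T3 and T7 phage promoters and by remnants of the lac promoter/operator and lacZα. The annotation identifies the polylinker fragment and the CYC1 terminator but does not call the CYC1 promoter, which presumably occupies the unannotated stretch between the T3 promoter and the polylinker. Small lacI, rop and bom fragments are backbone remnants rather than functional parts. The vector is intended for inserting a gene of interest into the polylinker to obtain stable, integrated expression in budding yeast. In the Mumberg series, the CYC1 promoter is the weak constitutive option, suited to low-level expression.
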