Features (pLannotate 1.2.2; 18 found; start..end, strand, type, name):
     96..200     +  promoter       AmpR promoter: bla
    201..1061    +  CDS            AmpR: β-lactamase; bla; confers resistance to ampicillin, carbenicillin, and related antibiotics
   1232..1820    +  rep_origin     ori: high-copy-number ColE1/pMB1/pBR322/pUC origin of replication
   2003..2095    +  CDS            lacI (fragment): lac repressor; lacI; The lac repressor binds to the lac operator to inhibit transcription in E. coli. This inhibition can be relieved by adding lactose or isopropyl-β-D-thiogalactopyranoside (IPTG).
   2108..2129    +  protein_bind   CAP binding site: CAP binding activates transcription in the presence of cAMP. E. coli catabolite activator protein
   2144..2174    +  promoter       lac promoter: promoter for the E. coli lac operon
   2182..2198    +  protein_bind   lac operator: The lac repressor binds to the lac operator to inhibit transcription in E. coli. This inhibition can be relieved by adding lactose or isopropyl-β-D-thiogalactopyranoside (IPTG). lac repressor encoded by lacI
   2243..2261    +  promoter       T3 promoter: promoter for bacteriophage T3 RNA polymerase
   2569..2637    +  misc_feature   MCS (fragment): pBluescript multiple cloning site
   2638..2885    +  terminator     CYC1 terminator: S. cerevisiae CYC1; transcription terminator for CYC1
   2904..2922    -  promoter       T7 promoter: promoter for bacteriophage T7 RNA polymerase
   2930..3085    +  CDS            lacZα (fragment): LacZα fragment of β-galactosidase; lacZ fragment
   3093..3548    +  rep_origin     f1 ori (sequence partly withheld): f1 bacteriophage origin of replication; arrow indicates direction of (+) strand synthesis
   3549..3600    -  misc_feature   bom (fragment): basis of mobility region from pBR322
   3647..4321    -  CDS            TRP1: phosphoribosylanthranilate isomerase, required for tryptophan biosynthesis; S. cerevisiae TRP1; yeast auxotrophic marker
   4322..4602    -  promoter       TRP1 promoter: S. cerevisiae TRP1
   4603..4652    -  misc_feature   bom (fragment): basis of mobility region from pBR322
   4754..1       -  CDS            rop (fragment) (across the origin): Rop protein, which maintains plasmids at low copy number; rop
>Addgene plasmid #15971 | p404CYC1 | depositor full sequence | sequence record 8456 | Author sequence
GACGAAAGGGCCTCGTGATACGCCTATTTTTATAGGTTAATGTCATGATAATAATGGTTTCTTAGACGTC
AGGTGGCACTTTTCGGGGAAATGTGCGCGGAACCCCTATTTGTTTATTTTTCTAAATACATTCAAATATG
TATCCGCTCATGAGACAATAACCCTGATAAATGCTTCAATAATATTGAAAAAGGAAGAGTATGAGTATTC
AACATTTCCGTGTCGCCCTTATTCCCTTTTTTGCGGCATTTTGCCTTCCTGTTTTTGCTCACCCAGAAAC
GCTGGTGAAAGTAAAAGATGCTGAAGATCAGTTGGGTGCACGAGTGGGTTACATCGAACTGGATCTCAAC
AGCGGTAAGATCCTTGAGAGTTTTCGCCCCGAAGAACGTTTTCCAATGATGAGCACTTTTAAAGTTCTGC
TATGTGGCGCGGTATTATCCCGTATTGACGCCGGGCAAGAGCAACTCGGTCGCCGCATACACTATTCTCA
GAATGACTTGGTTGAGTACTCACCAGTCACAGAAAAGCATCTTACGGATGGCATGACAGTAAGAGAATTA
TGCAGTGCTGCCATAACCATGAGTGATAACACTGCGGCCAACTTACTTCTGACAACGATCGGAGGACCGA
AGGAGCTAACCGCTTTTTTGCACAACATGGGGGATCATGTAACTCGCCTTGATCGTTGGGAACCGGAGCT
GAATGAAGCCATACCAAACGACGAGCGTGACACCACGATGCCTGTAGCAATGGCAACAACGTTGCGCAAA
CTATTAACTGGCGAACTACTTACTCTAGCTTCCCGGCAACAATTAATAGACTGGATGGAGGCGGATAAAG
TTGCAGGACCACTTCTGCGCTCGGCCCTTCCGGCTGGCTGGTTTATTGCTGATAAATCTGGAGCCGGTGA
GCGTGGGTCTCGCGGTATCATTGCAGCACTGGGGCCAGATGGTAAGCCCTCCCGTATCGTAGTTATCTAC
ACGACGGGGAGTCAGGCAACTATGGATGAACGAAATAGACAGATCGCTGAGATAGGTGCCTCACTGATTA
AGCATTGGTAACTGTCAGACCAAGTTTACTCATATATACTTTAGATTGATTTAAAACTTCATTTTTAATT
TAAAAGGATCTAGGTGAAGATCCTTTTTGATAATCTCATGACCAAAATCCCTTAACGTGAGTTTTCGTTC
CACTGAGCGTCAGACCCCGTAGAAAAGATCAAAGGATCTTCTTGAGATCCTTTTTTTCTGCGCGTAATCT
GCTGCTTGCAAACAAAAAAACCACCGCTACCAGCGGTGGTTTGTTTGCCGGATCAAGAGCTACCAACTCT
TTTTCCGAAGGTAACTGGCTTCAGCAGAGCGCAGATACCAAATACTGTCCTTCTAGTGTAGCCGTAGTTA
GGCCACCACTTCAAGAACTCTGTAGCACCGCCTACATACCTCGCTCTGCTAATCCTGTTACCAGTGGCTG
CTGCCAGTGGCGATAAGTCGTGTCTTACCGGGTTGGACTCAAGACGATAGTTACCGGATAAGGCGCAGCG
GTCGGGCTGAACGGGGGGTTCGTGCACACAGCCCAGCTTGGAGCGAACGACCTACACCGAACTGAGATAC
CTACAGCGTGAGCTATGAGAAAGCGCCACGCTTCCCGAAGGGAGAAAGGCGGACAGGTATCCGGTAAGCG
GCAGGGTCGGAACAGGAGAGCGCACGAGGGAGCTTCCAGGGGGAAACGCCTGGTATCTTTATAGTCCTGT
CGGGTTTCGCCACCTCTGACTTGAGCGTCGATTTTTGTGATGCTCGTCAGGGGGGCGGAGCCTATGGAAA
AACGCCAGCAACGCGGCCTTTTTACGGTTCCTGGCCTTTTGCTGGCCTTTTGCTCACATGTTCTTTCCTG
CGTTATCCCCTGATTCTGTGGATAACCGTATTACCGCCTTTGAGTGAGCTGATACCGCTCGCCGCAGCCG
AACGACCGAGCGCAGCGAGTCAGTGAGCGAGGAAGCGGAAGAGCGCCCAATACGCAAACCGCCTCTCCCC
GCGCGTTGGCCGATTCATTAATGCAGCTGGCACGACAGGTTTCCCGACTGGAAAGCGGGCAGTGAGCGCA
ACGCAATTAATGTGAGTTACCTCACTCATTAGGCACCCCAGGCTTTACACTTTATGCTTCCGGCTCCTAT
GTTGTGTGGAATTGTGAGCGGATAACAATTTCACACAGGAAACAGCTATGACCATGATTACGCCAAGCGC
GCAATTAACCCTCACTAAAGGGAACAAAAGCTGGAGCTCATTTGGCGAGCGTTGGTTGGTGGATCAAGCC
CACGCGTAGGCAATCCTCGAGCAGATCCGCCAGGCGTGTATATATAGCGTGGATGGCCAGGCAACTTTAG
TGCTGACACATACAGGCATATATATATGTGTGCGACGACACATGATCATATGGCATGCATGTGCTCTGTA
TGTATATAAAACTCTTGTTTTCTTCTTTTCTCTAAATATTCTTTCCTTATACATTAGGACCTTTGCAGCA
TAAATTACTATACTTCTATAGACACGCAAACACAAATACACACACTAATCTAGAACTAGTGGATCCCCCG
GGCTGCAGGAATTCGATATCAAGCTTATCGATACCGTCGACCTCGAGTCATGTAATTAGTTATGTCACGC
TTACATTCACGCCCTCCCCCCACATCCGCTCTAACCGAAAAGGAAGGAGTTAGACAACCTGAAGTCTAGG
TCCCTATTTATTTTTTTATAGTTATGTTAGTATTAAGAACGTTATTTATATTTCAAATTTTTCTTTTTTT
TCTGTACAGACGCGTGTACGCATGTAACATTATACTGAAAACCTTGCTTGAGAAGGTTTTGGGACGCTCG
AAGGCTTTAATTTGCGGCCGGTACCCAATTCGCCCTATAGTGAGTCGTATTACGCGCGCTCACTGGCCGT
CGTTTTACAACGTCGTGACTGGGAAAACCCTGGCGTTACCCAACTTAATCGCCTTGCAGCACATCCCCCT
TTCGCCAGCTGGCGTAATAGCGAAGAGGCCCGCACCGATCGCCCTTCCCAACAGTTGCGCAGCCTGAATG
GCGAATGGCGCG
[124 nt withheld, positions 3093-3216]
C
[91 nt withheld, positions 3218-3308]
A
[49 nt withheld, positions 3310-3358]
CCTTTGACGTTGGAGTCCACGTTCTTT
[37 nt withheld, positions 3386-3422]
ACCCTATCTCGGTCTATTCTTTTGATTTATAAGGGATTTTGCCGATTTCGGCCTATTGGTTAAAAAATGA
GCTGATTTAACAAAAATTTAACGCGAATTTTAACAAAATATTAACGTTTACAATTTCCTGATGCGGTATT
TTCTCCTTACGCATCTGTGCGGTATTTCACACCGCATAGGCAAGTGCACAAACAATACTTAAATAAATAC
TACTCAGTAATAACCTATTTCTTAGCATTTTTGACGAAATTTGCTATTTTGTTAGAGTCTTTTACACCAT
TTGTCTCCACACCTCCGCTTACATCAACACCAATAACGCCATTTAATCTAAGCGCATCACCAACATTTTC
TGGCGTCAGTCCACCAGCTAACATAAAATGTAAGCTTTCGGGGCTCTCTTGCCTTCCAACCCAGTCAGAA
ATCGAGTTCCAATCCAAAAGTTCACCTGTCCCACCTGCTTCTGAATCAAACAAGGGAATAAACGAATGAG
GTTTCTGTGAAGCTGCACTGAGTAGTATGTTGCAGTCTTTTGGAAATACGAGTCTTTTAATAACTGGCAA
ACCGAGGAACTCTTGGTATTCTTGCCACGACTCATCTCCATGCAGTTGGACGATATCAATGCCGTAATCA
TTGACCAGAGCCAAAACATCCTCCTTAGGTTGATTACGAAACACGCCAACCAAGTATTTCGGAGTGCCTG
AACTATTTTTATATGCTTTTACAAGACTTGAAATTTTCCTTGCAATAACCGGGTCAATTGTTCTCTTTCT
ATTGGGCACACATATAATACCCAGCAAGTCAGCATCGGAATCTAGAGCACATTCTGCGGCCTCTGTGCTC
TGCAAGCCGCAAACTTTCACCAATGGACCAGAACTACCTGTGAAATTAATAACAGACATACTCCAAGCTG
CCTTTGTGTGCTTAATCACGTATACTCACGTGCTCAATAGTCACCAATGCCCTCCCTCTTGGCCCTCTCC
TTTTCTTTTTTCGACCGAATTAATTCTTAATCGGCAAAAAAAGAAAAGCTCCGGATCAAGATTGTACGTA
AGGTGACAAGCTATTTTTCAATAAAGAATATCTTCCACTACTGCCATCTGGCGTCATAACTGCAAAGTAC
ACATATATTACGATGCTGTCTATTAAATGCTTCCTATATTATATATATAGTAATGTCGTTTATGGTGCAC
TCTCAGTACAATCTGCTCTGATGCCGCATAGTTAAGCCAGCCCCGACACCCGCCAACACCCGCTGACGCG
CCCTGACGGGCTTGTCTGCTCCCGGCATCCGCTTACAGACAAGCTGTGACCGTCTCCGGGAGCTGCATGT
GTCAGAGGTTTTCACCGTCATCACCGAAACGCGCGA
