>Addgene plasmid #15971 | p404CYC1 | addgene partial sequence | sequence record 22337 | 15971 with M13R
CTCACTAAAGGGAACAAAAGCTGGAGCTCATTTGGCGAGCGTTGGTTGGTGGATCAAGCCCACGCGTAGG
CAATCCTCGAGCAGATCCGCCAGGCGTGTATATATAGCGTGGATGGCCAGGCAACTTTAGTGCTGACACA
TACAGGCATATATATATGTGTGCGACGACACATGATCATATGGCATGCATGTGCTCTGTATGTATATAAA
ACTCTTGTTTTCTTCTTTTCTCTAAATATTCTTTCCTTATACATTAGGACCTTTGCAGCATAAATTACTA
TACTTCTATAGACACGCAAACACAAATACACACACTAATCTAGAACTAGTGGATCCCCCGGGCTGCAGGA
ATTCGATATCAAGCTTATCGATACCGTCGACCTCGAGTCATGTAATTAGTTATGTCACGCTTACATTCAC
GCCCTCCCCCCACATCCGCTCTAACCGAAAAGGAAGGAGTTAGACAACCTGAAGTCTAGGTCCCTATTTA
TTTTTTTATAGTTATGTTAGTATTAAGAACGTTATTTATATTTCAAATTTTTCTTTTTTTTCTGTACAGA
CGCGTGTACGCATGTAACATTATACTGAAAACCTTGCTTGAGAAGGTTTTGGGACGCTCGAAGGCTTTAA
TTTGCGGCCGGTACCCAATTCGCCCTATAGTGAGTCGTATTACGCGCGCTCACTGGCCGTCGTTTTACAA
CGTCGTGACTGGGAAAACCCTGGCGTTACCCAACTTAATCGCCTTGCAGCACATCCCCTTTCGCCAGCTG
GCGTA
